Addgene plasmid #30165: pET28b-LipB
Depositing lab: SeWon Suh. Depositing organization: Seoul National University. Publication: Structural basis of octanoic acid recognition by lipoate-protein ligase B. Kim do J, Lee SJ, Kim HS, Kim KH, Lee HH, Yoon HJ, Suh SW. Proteins. 2008 Mar . 70(4):1620-5. 10.1002/prot.21843 PubMed 18076036.
Backbone
  Vector backbone: pET28b
  Backbone size w/o insert (bp): 5500
  Vector type: Bacterial Expression
Growth in bacteria
  Bacterial resistance: Kanamycin, 50 μg/mL
  Growth temperature: 37°C
  Growth strain: DH5alpha
  Copy number: Low Copy
Gene/Insert
  Gene/Insert name: lipoate protein ligase B (alt name: lipB)
  Species: Thermus thermophilus HB27
  Insert size (bp): 651
  Tag / fusion protein: His (N terminal on backbone)
  Cloning method: Restriction Enzyme; 5′ cloning site NdeI (not destroyed); 3′ cloning site XhoI (not destroyed)
  Sequencing primers: 5′ T7-term; 3′ T7
Terms and licenses: Academic/Nonprofit Terms; Industry Terms: Not Available to Industry
How to cite: pET28b-LipB was a gift from SeWon Suh (Addgene plasmid # 30165 ; http://n2t.net/addgene:30165 ; RRID:Addgene_30165)
