[The description below was written by a language model from this plasmid's Addgene catalogue record.]
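Description:
pET28b-LipB is a bacterial expression plasmid built on the pET28b backbone (about 5.5 kb without insert) and carrying the lipB gene of Thermus thermophilus HB27, which encodes lipoate-protein ligase B. It confers kanamycin resistance, is recorded as low copy, and is maintained in a standard cloning strain such as DH5alpha. No feature table accompanies the record, so the origin of replication and regulatory elements are not itemised. pET28-series vectors generally use a pBR322-type origin, a T7 promoter with lac operator, a T7 terminator and a lacI gene, and the listed T7 and T7-terminator sequencing primers fit that arrangement.

The 651 bp insert was cloned by restriction digestion between NdeI at the 5′ end and XhoI at the 3′ end, and both sites remain intact. Placing the coding sequence at NdeI puts it in frame with the backbone-encoded N-terminal His tag, so the product is a His-tagged LipB suitable for purification by immobilised metal affinity chromatography. In pET systems, transcription depends on T7 RNA polymerase, so protein production is normally done in a host that supplies this polymerase under inducible control, while a strain lacking it serves for propagation. The record does not name an expression strain.

LipB is the octanoyltransferase of the lipoic acid biosynthesis pathway, which transfers an octanoyl group onto lipoyl domains of target proteins. The associated publication concerns the structural basis of octanoic acid recognition by this enzyme, which indicates that the plasmid was made to overproduce recombinant thermophilic LipB for structural work. It would also suit biochemical studies of the enzyme.
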