>Addgene plasmid #30165 | pET28b-LipB | addgene partial sequence | sequence record 35194 | 30165 with T7
ATATTTTGTTTAACTTTAAGAAGGAGATATACCATGGGCAGCAGCCATCATCATCATCATCACAGCAGCG
GCCTGGTGCCGCGCGGCAGCCATATGGAGTTCCTGGTGGAGGACCTCGGCTTGGTGCCTTACGGGGAGGC
CTGGGCGTACCAGAAGCGGGTGCACCGGGAGGTGGTGGCGGGAAACCGCCCCCCCACCCTCCTCCTCCTG
GAGCACCCCAGGGTCATCACCTTAGGCCGGAAGGCCACGGGGGAGAACCTGCTCTTCCCCGAGAGCTGGT
ACCGGGAGAACGGGTTTGAGCTCTACTGGGTGGAGCGGGGCGGGGACGTGACCTACCACGGCCCCGGGCA
GCTGGTGGGCTACCCCATCTTCCCCGTGGGCCGGGAGGTGCGCCGCTTTTTAAGGCAGATTGAGGAGGCC
ATCGTCCGGGTGGCCGCGGGCTACGGGATCTCCGCCTACCCCACCCCGGGCTACGCCGGGGTCTGGGTGG
GGGAGGACAAGCTCTGCGCCATCGGCGTGGCGGTGAAGGAGGGGGTGAGCTTCCACGGCTTCGCCCTGAA
CGTCAACACCGACCTCAACGACTTCACCGTCATCGTCCCCTGCGGCCTCAAGGGAAAGGGGGTCACTTCC
TTGGAGAAGCTTTTGGGCCGGAAGGTCCCCATGGAGGAGGCCAAGGCCAGGGTGGTGGCGGCCTTCGCCG
AGGTCTTCGGCCTGAGGCCCGTAGAGGGGAGTGTCCATGAAGCCTAACTCGAGCACCACCACCACCACCA
CTGAGATCCGGCTGCTAACAAAGCCC
